>Addgene plasmid #58027 | mTagRFP-T-VASP-5 | addgene full sequence | sequence record 198671 | Addgene NGS Result
CGTTACATAACTTACGGTAAATGGCCCGCCTGGCTGACCGCCCAACGACCCCCGCCCATTGACGTCAATA
ATGACGTATGTTCCCATAGTAACGCCAATAGGGACTTTCCATTGACGTCAATGGGTGGAGTATTTACGGT
AAACTGCCCACTTGGCAGTACATCAAGTGTATCATATGCCAAGTACGCCCCCTATTGACGTCAATGACGG
TAAATGGCCCGCCTGGCATTATGCCCAGTACATGACCTTATGGGACTTTCCTACTTGGCAGTACATCTAC
GTATTAGTCATCGCTATTACCATGGTGATGCGGTTTTGGCAGTACATCAATGGGCGTGGATAGCGGTTTG
ACTCACGGGGATTTCCAAGTCTCCACCCCATTGACGTCAATGGGAGTTTGTTTTGGCACCAAAATCAACG
GGACTTTCCAAAATGTCGTAACAACTCCGCCCCATTGACGCAAATGGGCGGTAGGCGTGTACGGTGGGAG
GTCTATATAAGCAGAGCTGGTTTAGTGAACCGTCAGATCCGCTAGCGCTACCGGTCGCCACCATGGTGTC
TAAGGGCGAAGAGCTGATTAAGGAGAACATGCACATGAAGCTGTACATGGAGGGCACCGTGAACAACCAC
CACTTCAAGTGCACATCCGAGGGCGAAGGCAAGCCCTACGAGGGCACCCAGACCATGAGAATCAAGGTGG
TCGAGGGCGGCCCTCTCCCCTTCGCCTTCGACATCCTGGCTACCAGCTTCATGTACGGCAGCAGAACCTT
CATCAACCACACCCAGGGCATCCCCGATTTCTTTAAGCAGTCCTTCCCTGAGGGCTTCACATGGGAGAGA
GTCACCACATACGAAGACGGGGGCGTGCTGACCGCTACCCAGGACACCAGCCTCCAGGACGGCTGCCTCA
TCTACAACGTCAAGATCAGAGGGGTGAACTTCCCATCCAACGGCCCTGTGATGCAGAAGAAAACACTCGG
CTGGGAGGCCAACACCGAGATGCTGTACCCCGCTGACGGCGGCCTGGAAGGCAGAACCGACATGGCCCTG
AAGCTCGTGGGCGGGGGCCACCTGATCTGCAACTTCAAGACCACATACAGATCCAAGAAACCCGCTAAGA
ACCTCAAGATGCCCGGCGTCTACTATGTGGACCACAGACTGGAAAGAATCAAGGAGGCCGACAAAGAGAC
CTACGTCGAGCAGCACGAGGTGGCTGTGGCCAGATACTGCGACCTCCCTAGCAAACTGGGGCACAAACTT
AATGGCATGGACGAGCTGTACAAGTCCGGACTCAGATCTATGAGCGAGACGGTCATCTGTTCCAGCCGGG
CTACTGTGATGCTTTATGATGACAGCAACAAGCGATGGCTCCCTGCTGGCACTGGTCCCCAGGCCTTCAG
CCGCGTCCAGATATACCACAACCCCACTGCTAACTCCTTCCGAGTTGTTGGCCGCAAGATGCAGCCGGAT
CAGCAGGTGGTTATCAACTGTGCCATCATTCGGGGTGTCAAGTACAATCAGGCCACTCCCATCTTCCATC
AGTGGCGAGATGCCCGCCAGGTCTGGGGCCTCAACTTCGGCAGCAAGGAGGACGCCATACAGTTTGCAAC
AGGCATGGCCAACGCCCTAGAGGCCTTGGAAGGAGGTGGGCCTCCCCCAGCCCCAGCACCCCCTGCCTGG
TCTGCCCAGAATGGTCCCTCCCCAGAGGAGCTGGAACAACAGAAAAGGCAGCCGGAGCATATGGAGCGCC
GGGTCTCCAATGCAGGAGGCCCACCTGCTCCCCCAGCTGGGGGCCCTCCTCCACCTCCAGGACCTCCCCC
TCCTCCAGGTCCCCCCCCACCCCCAGGTCTGCCCTCCTCAGGGGTATCTGGGGCAGGTCATGGAGCAGGG
GCAGCCCCACCCCCTGCACCCCCACTCCCTACAACACAGGGCCCCAATAGTGGGGGTTCCGGGGCCCCAG
GCCTGGCTGCTGCCATTGCTGGAGCCAAACTCAGGAAAGTGAGCAAGCAGGAGGAGGCCTCTGGGGGGCC
CCTGGCCCCCAAAGCTGAGAACAGTCGAAGCACTGGTGGGGGGCTTATGGAAGAGATGAACGCCATGCTG
GCCCGGAGAAGAAAAGCCACACAGGTTGGGGAGAAGCCCCCCAAAGACGAGTCAGCCAGTGAGGAGTCAG
AGGCCCGACTCCCTGCCCAGAGTGAACCTGTGAGAAGACCCTGGGAGAAGAACAGCACAACCTTGCCAAG
GATGAAGTCGTCCTCTTCTGTGACTACCTCCGAGGCCCACCCCTCGACGCCCTGCTCCAGTGATGACTCC
GACTTGGAGAGGGTGAAGCAGGAGCTTCTGGAAGAGGTGCGGAAGGAGCTACAGAAAATGAAAGAGGAAA
TCATCGAAGTCTTTGTCCAGGAGCTGAGGAAGCGGGGTTCTCCTTGAGCGGCCGCGACTCTAGATCATAA
TCAGCCATACCACATTTGTAGAGGTTTTACTTGCTTTAAAAAACCTCCCACACCTCCCCCTGAACCTGAA
ACATAAAATGAATGCAATTGTTGTTGTTAACTTGTTTATTGCAGCTTATAATGGTTACAAATAAAGCAAT
AGCATCACAAATTTCACAAATAAAGCATTTTTTTCACTGCATTCTAGTTGTGGTTTGTCCAAACTCATCA
ATGTATCTTAAGGCGTAAATTGTAAGCGTTAATATTTTGTTAAAATTCGCGTTAAATTTTTGTTAAATCA
GCTCATTTTTTAACCAATAGGCCGAAATCGGCAAAATCCCTTATAAATCAAAAGAATAGACCGAGATAGG
GT
[37 nt withheld, positions 2803-2839]
AAAGAACGTGGACTCCAACGTCAAAGG
[49 nt withheld, positions 2867-2915]
T
[91 nt withheld, positions 2917-3007]
G
[124 nt withheld, positions 3009-3132]
CAGGTGGCACTTTTCGGGGAAATGTGCGCGGAACCCCTATTTGTTTATTTTTCTAAATACATTCAAATAT
GTATCCGCTCATGAGACAATAACCCTGATAAATGCTTCAATAATATTGAAAAAGGAAGAGTCCTGAGGCG
GAAAGAACCAGCTGTGGAATGTGTGTCAGTTAGGGTGTGGAAAGTCCCCAGGCTCCCCAGCAGGCAGAAG
TATGCAAAGCATGCATCTCAATTAGTCAGCAACCAGGTGTGGAAAGTCCCCAGGCTCCCCAGCAGGCAGA
AGTATGCAAAGCATGCATCTCAATTAGTCAGCAACCATAGTCCCGCCCCTAACTCCGCCCATCCCGCCCC
TAACTCCGCCCAGTTCCGCCCATTCTCCGCCCCATGGCTGACTAATTTTTTTTATTTATGCAGAGGCCGA
GGCCGCCTCGGCCTCTGAGCTATTCCAGAAGTAGTGAGGAGGCTTTTTTGGAGGCCTAGGCTTTTGCAAA
GATCGATCAAGAGACAGGATGAGGATCGTTTCGCATGATTGAACAAGATGGATTGCACGCAGGTTCTCCG
GCCGCTTGGGTGGAGAGGCTATTCGGCTATGACTGGGCACAACAGACAATCGGCTGCTCTGATGCCGCCG
TGTTCCGGCTGTCAGCGCAGGGGCGCCCGGTTCTTTTTGTCAAGACCGACCTGTCCGGTGCCCTGAATGA
ACTGCAAGACGAGGCAGCGCGGCTATCGTGGCTGGCCACGACGGGCGTTCCTTGCGCAGCTGTGCTCGAC
GTTGTCACTGAAGCGGGAAGGGACTGGCTGCTATTGGGCGAAGTGCCGGGGCAGGATCTCCTGTCATCTC
ACCTTGCTCCTGCCGAGAAAGTATCCATCATGGCTGATGCAATGCGGCGGCTGCATACGCTTGATCCGGC
TACCTGCCCATTCGACCACCAAGCGAAACATCGCATCGAGCGAGCACGTACTCGGATGGAAGCCGGTCTT
GTCGATCAGGATGATCTGGACGAAGAGCATCAGGGGCTCGCGCCAGCCGAACTGTTCGCCAGGCTCAAGG
CGAGCATGCCCGACGGCGAGGATCTCGTCGTGACCCATGGCGATGCCTGCTTGCCGAATATCATGGTGGA
AAATGGCCGCTTTTCTGGATTCATCGACTGTGGCCGGCTGGGTGTGGCGGACCGCTATCAGGACATAGCG
TTGGCTACCCGTGATATTGCTGAAGAGCTTGGCGGCGAATGGGCTGACCGCTTCCTCGTGCTTTACGGTA
TCGCCGCTCCCGATTCGCAGCGCATCGCCTTCTATCGCCTTCTTGACGAGTTCTTCTGAGCGGGACTCTG
GGGTTCGAAATGACCGACCAAGCGACGCCCAACCTGCCATCACGAGATTTCGATTCCACCGCCGCCTTCT
ATGAAAGGTTGGGCTTCGGAATCGTTTTCCGGGACGCCGGCTGGATGATCCTCCAGCGCGGGGATCTCAT
GCTGGAGTTCTTCGCCCACCCTAGGGGGAGGCTAACTGAAACACGGAAGGAGACAATACCGGAAGGAACC
CGCGCTATGACGGCAATAAAAAGACAGAATAAAACGCACGGTGTTGGGTCGTTTGTTCATAAACGCGGGG
TTCGGTCCCAGGGCTGGCACTCTGTCGATACCCCACCGAGACCCCATTGGGGCCAATACGCCCGCGTTTC
TTCCTTTTCCCCACCCCACCCCCCAAGTTCGGGTGAAGGCCCAGGGCTCGCAGCCAACGTCGGGGCGGCA
GGCCCTGCCATAGCCTCAGGTTACTCATATATACTTTAGATTGATTTAAAACTTCATTTTTAATTTAAAA
GGATCTAGGTGAAGATCCTTTTTGATAATCTCATGACCAAAATCCCTTAACGTGAGTTTTCGTTCCACTG
AGCGTCAGACCCCGTAGAAAAGATCAAAGGATCTTCTTGAGATCCTTTTTTTCTGCGCGTAATCTGCTGC
TTGCAAACAAAAAAACCACCGCTACCAGCGGTGGTTTGTTTGCCGGATCAAGAGCTACCAACTCTTTTTC
CGAAGGTAACTGGCTTCAGCAGAGCGCAGATACCAAATACTGTTCTTCTAGTGTAGCCGTAGTTAGGCCA
CCACTTCAAGAACTCTGTAGCACCGCCTACATACCTCGCTCTGCTAATCCTGTTACCAGTGGCTGCTGCC
AGTGGCGATAAGTCGTGTCTTACCGGGTTGGACTCAAGACGATAGTTACCGGATAAGGCGCAGCGGTCGG
GCTGAACGGGGGGTTCGTGCACACAGCCCAGCTTGGAGCGAACGACCTACACCGAACTGAGATACCTACA
GCGTGAGCTATGAGAAAGCGCCACGCTTCCCGAAGGGAGAAAGGCGGACAGGTATCCGGTAAGCGGCAGG
GTCGGAACAGGAGAGCGCACGAGGGAGCTTCCAGGGGGAAACGCCTGGTATCTTTATAGTCCTGTCGGGT
TTCGCCACCTCTGACTTGAGCGTCGATTTTTGTGATGCTCGTCAGGGGGGCGGAGCCTATGGAAAAACGC
CAGCAACGCGGCCTTTTTACGGTTCCTGGCCTTTTGCTGGCCTTTTGCTCACATGTTCTTTCCTGCGTTA
TCCCCTGATTCTGTGGATAACCGTATTACCGCCATGCATTAGTTATTAATAGTAATCAATTACGGGGTCA
TTAGTTCATAGCCCATATATGGAGTTCCG
Features (pLannotate 1.2.2; 15 found; start..end, strand, type, name):
      1..304     +  enhancer       CMV enhancer: human cytomegalovirus immediate early enhancer
    305..508     +  promoter       CMV promoter: human cytomegalovirus (CMV) immediate early promoter
    553..1284    +  CDS            TagRFP-T: TagRFP-T is a basic (constitutively fluorescent) red fluorescent protein published in 2008, derived from Entacmaea quadricolor. It has low acid sensitivity.
   1300..2424    +  CDS            Vasp: VASP_MOUSE - Experimental evidence at protein level: Swiss-Prot protein existence level 1. Ena/VASP proteins are actin-associated proteins involved in a range of processes dependent on cytoskeleton remodeling and cell polarity such as axon guidance, lamellipodial and filopodial dynamics, platelet activation and cell migration. VASP promotes actin filament elongation. It protects the barbed end of growing actin filaments against capping and increases the rate of actin polymerization in the presence of capping protein. VASP stimulates actin filament elongation by promoting the transfer of profil
   2443..2526    +  CDS            large T antigen (fragment): large T antigen from SV40 (simian virus 40)
   2549..2670    +  polyA_signal   SV40 poly(A) signal: SV40 polyadenylation signal
   2704..3132    -  rep_origin     f1 ori (sequence partly withheld): f1 bacteriophage origin of replication; arrow indicates direction of (+) strand synthesis
   3159..3263    +  promoter       AmpR promoter: bla
   3265..3622    +  promoter       SV40 promoter: SV40 enhancer and early promoter
   3657..4451    +  CDS            NeoR/KanR: aminoglycoside phosphotransferase from Tn5; aph(3')-II (or nptII); confers resistance to neomycin, kanamycin, and G418 (Geneticin®)
   4472..4624    +  CDS            ble (fragment): BLE_KLEPN - Experimental evidence at protein level: Swiss-Prot protein existence level 1. Binding protein with a strong affinity to the bleomycin family of antibiotics. Binds to CL990; an antimitotic-antibiotic compound. From Klebsiella pneumoniae.
   4683..4730    +  polyA_signal   HSV TK poly(A) signal: herpes simplex virus thymidine kinase polyadenylation signal (Cole and Stacy, 1985)
   4821..4837    -  polyA_signal   bGH poly(A) signal (fragment): bovine growth hormone polyadenylation signal
   5059..5647    +  rep_origin     ori: high-copy-number ColE1/pMB1/pBR322/pUC origin of replication
   5762..5821    +  enhancer       CMV enhancer (fragment): human cytomegalovirus immediate early enhancer
