[The description below was written by a language model from this plasmid's Addgene catalogue record and pLannotate feature annotations shown in this document.]
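Description:
mTagRFP-T-VASP-5 is a mammalian expression plasmid that produces mouse VASP (vasodilator-stimulated phosphoprotein) fused to the red fluorescent protein TagRFP-T. It is built on an mTagRFP backbone with a C1-style layout, meaning the fluorescent protein lies upstream of the insert. The sequenced construct is 5,821 nt. The human CMV immediate early enhancer and promoter drive a TagRFP-T coding sequence, which is followed after a short gap, presumably a linker, by the Vasp open reading frame. The fluorescent tag therefore sits at the N-terminus of VASP. The transcript ends at an SV40 polyadenylation signal, and the short "large T antigen" fragment annotated just before it is most likely part of that SV40-derived terminator region rather than a functional element. The record notes an A209T substitution in VASP but does not explain its significance.

Propagation in bacteria relies on a high-copy ColE1/pUC-type origin and kanamycin selection. A single Tn5 NeoR/KanR gene serves both hosts. A bacterial bla-type promoter expresses it in E. coli, and an SV40 enhancer/early promoter with an HSV TK polyadenylation signal expresses it in mammalian cells, allowing G418 selection of stable transfectants. An f1 origin is also present. The small ble and bGH poly(A) fragments appear to be backbone remnants or chance annotation matches.

VASP is an Ena/VASP family protein that promotes actin filament elongation and protects barbed ends from capping. The fusion is accordingly catalogued as a localization marker for actin structures and focal adhesions in fluorescence imaging. The listed excitation and emission maxima are 555 nm and 584 nm.
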