Addgene plasmid #58027: mTagRFP-T-VASP-5
Purpose: Localization: Actin/Focal Adhesions, Excitation: 555, Emission: 584
Depositing lab: Michael Davidson. Depositing organization: Florida State University, Tallahassee.
Backbone
  Vector backbone: mTagRFP
  Backbone size w/o insert (bp): 4750
  Vector type: Mammalian Expression
  Selectable markers: Neomycin (select with G418)
Growth in bacteria
  Bacterial resistance: Kanamycin, 50 μg/mL
  Growth temperature: 37°C
  Growth strain: DH5alpha
  Copy number: High Copy
Gene/Insert
  Gene/Insert name: VASP (alt name: NM_009499)
  Species: M. musculus (mouse)
  Mutation: A209T in VASP
  Promoter: CMV
  Tag / fusion protein: mTagRFP
  Cloning method: Unknown
  Sequencing primers: 5′ CMV-F; 3′ SV40pA-R
Terms and licenses: Academic/Nonprofit Terms; Industry Terms
Depositor comments: . Excitation = 555; Emission = 584
How to cite: mTagRFP-T-VASP-5 was a gift from Michael Davidson (Addgene plasmid # 58027 ; http://n2t.net/addgene:58027 ; RRID:Addgene_58027)
