>Addgene plasmid #58027 | mTagRFP-T-VASP-5 | depositor partial sequence | sequence record 89177 | insert sequence
CGTCAGATCCGCTAGCGCTACCGGTCGCCACCATGGTGTCTAAGGGCGAAGAGCTGATTAAGGAGAACAT
GCACATGAAGCTGTACATGGAGGGCACCGTGAACAACCACCACTTCAAGTGCACATCCGAGGGCGAAGGC
AAGCCCTACGAGGGCACCCAGACCATGAGAATCAAGGTGGTCGAGGGCGGCCCTCTCCCCTTCGCCTTCG
ACATCCTGGCTACCAGCTTCATGTACGGCAGCAGAACCTTCATCAACCACACCCAGGGCATCCCCGATTT
CTTTAAGCAGTCCTTCCCTGAGGGCTTCACATGGGAGAGAGTCACCACATACGAAGACGGGGGCGTGCTG
ACCGCTACCCAGGACACCAGCCTCCAGGACGGCTGCCTCATCTACAACGTCAAGATCAGAGGGGTGAACT
TCCCATCCAACGGCCCTGTGATGCAGAAGAAAACACTCGGCTGGGAGGCCAACACCGAGATGCTGTACCC
CGCTGACGGCGGCCTGGAAGGCAGAACCGACATGGCCCTGAAGCTCGTGGGCGGGGGCCACCTGATCTGC
AACTTCAAGACCACATACAGATCCAAGAAACCCGCTAAGAACCTCAAGATGCCCGGCGTCTACTATGTGG
ACCACAGACTGGAAAGAATCAAGGAGGCCGACAAAGAGACCTACGTCGAGCAGCACGAGGTGGCTGTGGC
CAGATACTGCGACCTCCCTAGCAAACTGGGGCACAAACTTAATGGCATGGACGAGCTGTACAAGTCCGGA
CTCAGATCTATGAGCGAGACGGTCATCTGTTCCAGCCGGGCTACTGTGATGCTTTATGATGACAGCAACA
AGCGATGGCTCCCTGCTGGCACTGGTCCCCAGGCCTTCAGCCGCGTCCAGATATACCACAACCCCACTGC
TAACTCCTTCCGAGTTGTTGGCCGCAAGATGCAGCCGGATCAGCAGGTGGTTATCAACTGTGCCATCATT
CGGGGTGTCAAGTACAATCAGGCCACTCCCATCTTCCATCAGTGGCGAGATGCCCGCCAGGTCTGGGGCC
TCAACTTCGGCAGCAAGGAGGACGCCATACAGTTTGCAACAGGCATGGCCAACGCCCTAGAGGCCTTGGA
AGGAGGTGGGCCTCCCCCAGCCCCAGCACCCCCTGCCTGGTCTGCCCAGAATGGTCCCTCCCCAGAGGAG
CTGGAACAACAGAAAAGGCAGCCGGAGCATATGGAGCGCCGGGTCTCCAATGCAGGAGGCCCACCTGCTC
CCCCAGCTGGGGGCCCTCCTCCACCTCCAGGACCTCCCCCTCCTCCAGGTCCCCCCCCACCCCCAGGTCT
GCCCTCCTCAGGGGTATCTGGGGCAGGTCATGGAGCAGGGGCAGCCCCACCCCCTGCACCCCCACTCCCT
ACAACACAGGGCCCCAATAGTGGGGGTTCCGGGGCCCCAGGCCTGGCTGCTGCCATTGCTGGAGCCAAAC
TCAGGAAAGTGAGCAAGCAGGAGGAGGCCTCTGGGGGGCCCCTGGCCCCCAAAGCTGAGAACAGTCGAAG
CACTGGTGGGGGGCTTATGGAAGAGATGAACGCCATGCTGGCCCGGAGAAGAAAAGCCACACAGGTTGGG
GAGAAGCCCCCCAAAGACGAGTCAGCCAGTGAGGAGTCAGAGGCCCGACTCCCTGCCCAGAGTGAACCTG
TGAGAAGACCCTGGGAGAAGAACAGCACAACCTTGCCAAGGATGAAGTCGTCCTCTTCTGTGACTACCTC
CGAGGCCCACCCCTCGACGCCCTGCTCCAGTGATGACTCCGACTTGGAGAGGGTGAAGCAGGAGCTTCTG
GAAGAGGTGCGGAAGGAGCTACAGAAAATGAAAGAGGAAATCATCGAAGTCTTTGTCCAGGAGCTGAGGA
AGCGGGGTTCTCCTTGAGCGGCCGCGACTCTAGATCATAATCAGCCATACCACA
